>Addgene plasmid #156876 | pD649-HAsp-KIRREL1-Fc(DAPA)-AviTag-6xHis | depositor full sequence | sequence record 302861 | Full Sequence
TTTCAATATTATTGAAGCATTTATCAGGGTTATTGTCTCATGAGCGGATACATATTTGAATGTATTTAGA
AAAATAAACAAATAGGGGTCAGTGTTACAACCAATTAACCAATTCTGAACATTATCGCGAGCCCATTTAT
ACCTGAATATGGCTCATAACACCCCTTGCTCATGACCAAAATCCCTTAACGTGAGTTACGCGCGCGTCGT
TCCACTGAGCGTCAGACCCCGTAGAAAAGATCAAAGGATCTTCTTGAGATCCTTTTTTTCTGCGCGTAAT
CTGCTGCTTGCAAACAAAAAAACCACCGCTACCAGCGGTGGTTTGTTTGCCGGATCAAGAGCTACCAACT
CTTTTTCCGAAGGTAACTGGCTTCAGCAGAGCGCAGATACCAAATACTGTTCTTCTAGTGTAGCCGTAGT
TAGCCCACCACTTCAAGAACTCTGTAGCACCGCCTACATACCTCGCTCTGCTAATCCTGTTACCAGTGGC
TGCTGCCAGTGGCGATAAGTCGTGTCTTACCGGGTTGGACTCAAGACGATAGTTACCGGATAAGGCGCAG
CGGTCGGGCTGAACGGGGGGTTCGTGCACACAGCCCAGCTTGGAGCGAACGACCTACACCGAACTGAGAT
ACCTACAGCGTGAGCTATGAGAAAGCGCCACGCTTCCCGAAGGGAGAAAGGCGGACAGGTATCCGGTAAG
CGGCAGGGTCGGAACAGGAGAGCGCACGAGGGAGCTTCCAGGGGGAAACGCCTGGTATCTTTATAGTCCT
GTCGGGTTTCGCCACCTCTGACTTGAGCGTCGATTTTTGTGATGCTCGTCAGGGGGGCGGAGCCTATGGA
AAAACGCCAGCAACGCGGCCTTTTTACGGTTCCTGGCCTTTTGCTGGCCTTTTGCTCACATGTTCTTTCC
TGCGTTATCCCCTGATTCTGTGGATAACCGTATTACCGCCTTTGAGTGAGCTGATACCGCTCGCCGCAGC
CGAACGACCGAGCGCAGCGAGTCAGTGAGCGAGGAAGCGGAAGGCGAGAGTAGGGAACTGCCAGGCATCA
AACTAAGCAGAAGGCCCCTGACGGATGGCCTTTTTGCGTTTCTACAAACTCTTTCTGTGTTGTAAAACGA
CGGCCAGTCTTAAGCTCGGGCCCCCTGGGCGGTTCTGATAACGAGTAATCGTTAATCCGCAAATAACGTA
AAAACCCGCTTCGGCGGGTTTTTTTATGGGGGGAGTTTAGGGAAAGAGCATTTGTCAGAATATTTAAGGG
CGCCTGTCACTTTGCTTGATATATGAGAATTATTTAACCTTATAAATGAGAAAAAAGCAACGCACTTTAA
ATAAGATACGTTGCTTTTTCGATTGATGAACACCTATAATTAAACTATTCATCTATTATTTATGATTTTT
TGTATATACAATATTTCTAGTTTGTTAAAGAGAATTAAGAAAATAAATCTCGAAAATAATAAAGGGAAAA
TCAGTTTTTGATATCAAAATTATACATGTCAACGATAATACAAAATATAATACAAACTATAAGATGTTAT
CAGTATTTATTATCATTTAGAATAAATTTTGTGTCGCCCTTAATTGTGAGCGGATAACAATTACGAGCTT
CATGCACAGTGGCGTTGACTCAATATTGGCCATTAGCCATATTATTCATTGGTTATATAGCATAAATCAA
TATTGGCTATTGGCCATTGCATACGTTGTATCTATATCATAATATGTACATTTATATTGGCTCATGTCCA
ATATGACCGCCATGTTGGCATTGATTATTGACTAGTTATTAATAGTAATCAATTACGGGGTCATTAGTTC
ATAGCCCATATATGGAGTTCCGCGTTACATAACTTACGGTAAATGGCCCGCCTGGCTGACCGCCCAACGA
CCCCCGCCCATTGACGTCAATAATGACGTATGTTCCCATAGTAACGCCAATAGGGACTTTCCATTGACGT
CAATGGGTGGAGTATTTACGGTAAACTGCCCACTTGGCAGTACATCAAGTGTATCATATGCCAAGTACGC
CCCCTATTGACGTCAATGACGGTAAATGGCCCGCCTGGCATTATGCCCAGTACATGACCTTATGGGACTT
TCCTACTTGGCAGTACATCTACGTATTAGTCATCGCTATTACCATGGTGATGCGGTTTTGGCAGTACATC
AATGGGCGTGGATAGCGGTTTGACTCACGGGGATTTCCAAGTCTCCACCCCATTGACGTCAATGGGAGTT
TGTTTTGGCACCAAAATCAACGGGACTTTCCAAAATGTCGTAACAACTCCGCCCCATTGACGCAAATGGG
CGGTAGGCGTGTACGGTGGGAGGTCTATATAAGCAGAGCTCGTTTAGTGAACCGTCAGATCGCCTGGAGA
CGCCATCCACGCTGTTTTGACCTCCATAGAAGACACCGGGACCGATCCAGCCTCCGCGGCCGGGAACGGT
GCATTGGAACGCGGATTCCCCGTGCCAAGAGTGACGTAAGTACCGCCTATAGAGTCTATAGGCCCACCCC
CTTGGCTTCGTTAGAACGCGGCTACAATTAATACATAACCTTATGTATCATACACATACGATTTAGGTGA
CACTATAGAATAACATCCACTTTGCCTTTCTCTCCACAGGTGTCCACTCCCAGGTCCAACTGCACCTCGG
TTCTATCGAAAACGCGCCTGCTAGCGCCACCATGAAGACCATCATTGCCCTGAGCTACATCTTCTGCCTG
GTGTTCGCTGCGGCCGCCCAGGGAACACAGACCAGATTTTCTCAAGAGCCCGCCGACCAGACAGTGGTGG
CTGGACAAAGAGCTGTGCTGCCTTGCGTGCTGCTGAACTACTCTGGCATCGTGCAGTGGACCAAGGACGG
ACTGGCTCTCGGAATGGGACAGGGACTGAAAGCCTGGCCTCGGTATAGAGTTGTGGGCTCTGCTGATGCC
GGCCAGTACAACCTGGAAATCACCGATGCCGAGCTGAGCGACGATGCCTCCTATGAGTGTCAGGCCACAG
AGGCCGCTCTGAGAAGTAGAAGGGCCAAGCTGACCGTGCTGATCCCTCCTGAGGACACCAGAATCGATGG
CGGCCCTGTGATTCTGCTGCAGGCCGGAACACCTCACAACCTGACCTGCAGAGCCTTCAACGCCAAACCT
GCCGCCACCATCATCTGGTTCAGAGATGGCACACAGCAAGAGGGCGCCGTGGCCTCTACAGAGCTGCTGA
AAGATGGCAAGAGAGAGACAACCGTCAGCCAGCTGCTGATCAACCCCACCGATCTGGACATCGGCCGGGT
GTTCACCTGTCGGAGCATGAACGAGGCCATTCCTAGCGGCAAAGAAACCAGCATCGAGCTGGACGTGCAC
CATCCTCCAACCGTGACACTGTCCATCGAGCCCCAGACTGTGCAAGAGGGCGAGCGAGTTGTGTTTACCT
GCCAAGCCACCGCCAATCCTGAGATCCTGGGCTACAGATGGGCCAAAGGCGGCTTCCTGATTGAGGACGC
CCACGAGAGCAGATACGAGACAAACGTGGACTACAGCTTCTTCACCGAGCCTGTGTCCTGCGAGGTGCAC
AACAAAGTGGGCAGCACCAACGTGTCCACACTGGTCAACGTGCACTTCGCCCCTAGAATCGTGGTGGACC
CTAAGCCTACCACCACCGACATCGGCTCTGATGTGACCCTGACCTGTGTGTGGGTCGGAAACCCTCCTCT
GACACTGACCTGGACCAAGAAAGACAGCAACATGGTGCTGAGCAACAGCAATCAGCTGCTCCTGAAGTCT
GTGACCCAGGCCGATGCCGGCACCTACACATGTAGAGCCATCGTGCCAAGAATCGGCGTGGCCGAGAGAG
AAGTGCCCCTGTACGTTAACGGCCCTCCTATCATCAGCAGCGAGGCCGTGCAGTATGCCGTTCGCGGAGA
TGGCGGAAAGGTGGAATGCTTCATCGGCAGCACCCCTCCACCTGACAGAATTGCCTGGGCCTGGAAAGAA
AACTTCCTGGAAGTGGGCACCCTGGAACGGTACACCGTGGAAAGAACAAACAGCGGCAGCGGCGTGCTGT
CTACCCTGACCATCAACAACGTGATGGAAGCCGACTTTCAGACCCACTACAACTGCACCGCCTGGAACAG
CTTTGGACCTGGCACAGCCATCATTCAGCTGGAAGAACGCGAGGTGCTGCCTGTGGGCATCATTGCTGGC
GCGCCGGGCGGCGACAAGACCCACACCTGCCCCCCCTGCCCAGCTCCAGAACTGCTGGGAGGGCCTTCCG
TGTTCCTGTTCCCCCCCAAGCCCAAGGACACCCTGATGATCAGCAGGACCCCCGAGGTGACCTGCGTGGT
GGTGGCCGTGTCCCACGAGGACCCAGAGGTGAAGTTCAACTGGTACGTGGACGGCGTGGAGGTGCACAAC
GCCAAGACCAAGCCCAGAGAGGAGCAGTACAACAGCACCTACAGGGTGGTGTCCGTGCTGACCGTGCTGC
ACCAGGACTGGCTGAACGGCAAAGAATACAAGTGCAAAGTCTCCAACAAGGCCCTGGCTGCCCCAATCGA
AAAGACAATCAGCAAGGCCAAGGGCCAGCCACGGGAGCCCCAGGTGTACACCCTGCCCCCCAGCCGGGAG
GAGATGACCAAGAACCAGGTGTCCCTGACCTGTCTGGTGAAGGGCTTCTACCCCAGCGATATCGCCGTGG
AGTGGGAGAGCAACGGCCAGCCCGAGAACAACTACAAGACCACCCCCCCAGTGCTGGACAGCGACGGCAG
CTTCTTCCTGTACAGCAAGCTGACCGTGGACAAGTCCAGGTGGCAGCAGGGCAACGTGTTCAGCTGCAGC
GTGATGCACGAGGCCCTGCACAACCACTACACCCAGAAGTCCCTGAGCCTGAGCCCCGGCGGCAGCGGTC
TTAATGATATTTTCGAGGCTCAGAAGATTGAGTGGCATGAACACCACCACCATCACCACTAAGGCCGGCC
TGTAGTCACTGGCACAACGCGTTACCCGGTAAGCCAATCGGGTATACACGGTCGTCATACTGCAGACAGG
GTTCTTCTACTTTGCAAGATAGTCTTGAGTAGTAAAATAAATAGATAGAGAAAATCAGCCTCGACTGTGC
CTTCTAGTTGCCAGCCATCTGTTGTTTGCCCCTCCCCCGTGCCTTCCTTGACCCTGGAAGGTGCCACTCC
CACTGTCCTTTCCTAATAAAATGAGGAAATTGCATCACAACACTCAACCCTATCTCGGTCTATTCTTTTG
ATTTATAAGGGATTTTGCCGATTTCGGCCTATTGGTTAAAAAATGAGCTGATTTAACAAAAATTTAACGC
GAATTAATTCTGTGGAATGTGTGTCAGTTAGGGTGTGGAAAGTCCCCAGGCTCCCCAGCAGGCAGAAGTA
TGCAAAGCATGCATCTCAATTAGTCAGCAACCAGGTGTGGAAAGTCCCCAGGCTCCCCAGCAGGCAGAAG
TATGCAAAGCATGCATCTCAATTAGTCAGCAACCATAGTCCCGCCCCTAACTCCGCCCATCCCGCCCCTA
ACTCCGCCCAGTTCCGCCCATTCTCCGCCCCATGGCTGACTAATTTTTTTTATTTATGCAGAGGCCGAGG
CCGCCTCTGCCTCTGAGCTATTCCAGAAGTAGTGAGGAGGCTTTTTTGGAGGCCTAGGCTTTTGCAAAAA
GCTCCCGGGAGCTTGTATATCCATTTTCGGATCTGATCAGCACGTGTTGACAATTAATCATCGGCATAGT
ATATCGGCATAGTATAATACGACAAGGTGAGGAACTAAACCATGACCGAGTACAAGCCCACGGTGCGCCT
CGCCACCCGCGACGACGTCCCCAGGGCCGTACGCACCCTCGCCGCCGCGTTCGCCGACTACCCCGCCACG
CGCCACACCGTCGATCCGGACCGCCACATCGAGCGGGTCACCGAGCTGCAAGAACTCTTCCTCACGCGCG
TCGGGCTCGACATCGGCAAGGTGTGGGTCGCGGACGACGGCGCCGCGGTGGCGGTCTGGACCACGCCGGA
GAGCGTCGAAGCGGGGGCGGTGTTCGCCGAGATCGGCCCGCGCATGGCCGAGTTGAGCGGTTCCCGGCTG
GCCGCGCAGCAACAGATGGAAGGCCTCCTGGCGCCGCACCGGCCCAAGGAGCCCGCGTGGTTCCTGGCCA
CCGTCGGCGTCTCGCCCGACCACCAGGGCAAGGGTCTGGGCAGCGCCGTCGTGCTCCCCGGAGTGGAGGC
GGCCGAGCGCGCCGGGGTGCCCGCCTTCCTGGAGACATCCGCGCCCCGCAACCTCCCCTTCTACGAGCGG
CTCGGCTTCACCGTCACCGCCGACGTCGAGGTGCCCGAAGGACCGCGCACCTGGTGCATGACCCGCAAGC
CCGGTGCCTGACACGTGCTACGAGATTTCGATTCCACCGCCGCCTTCTATGAAAGGTTGGGCTTCGGAAT
CGTTTTCCGGGACGCCGGCTGGATGATCCTCCAGCGCGGGGATCTCATGCTGGAGTTCTTCGCCCACCCC
AACTTGTTTATTGCAGCTTATAATGGTTACAAATAAAGCAATAGCATCACAAATTTCACAAATAAAGCAT
TTTTTTCACTGCATTCTAGTTGTGGTTTGTCCAAACTCATCAATGTATCTTATCATGTCTGTATACCGTC
GACCTCTAGCTAGAGCTTGGCGTAATCATGGTCATTACCAATGCTTAATCAGTGAGGCACCTATCTCAGC
GATCTGTCTATTTCGTTCATCCATAGTTGCCTGACTCCCCGTCGTGTAGATAACTACGATACGGGAGGGC
TTACCATCTGGCCCCAGCGCTGCGATGATACCGCGAGAACCACGCTCACCGGCTCCGGATTTATCAGCAA
TAAACCAGCCAGCCGGAAGGGCCGAGCGCAGAAGTGGTCCTGCAACTTTATCCGCCTCCATCCAGTCTAT
TAATTGTTGCCGGGAAGCTAGAGTAAGTAGTTCGCCAGTTAATAGTTTGCGCAACGTTGTTGCCATCGCT
ACAGGCATCGTGGTGTCACGCTCGTCGTTTGGTATGGCTTCATTCAGCTCCGGTTCCCAACGATCAAGGC
GAGTTACATGATCCCCCATGTTGTGCAAAAAAGCGGTTAGCTCCTTCGGTCCTCCGATCGTTGTCAGAAG
TAAGTTGGCCGCAGTGTTATCACTCATGGTTATGGCAGCACTGCATAATTCTCTTACTGTCATGCCATCC
GTAAGATGCTTTTCTGTGACTGGTGAGTACTCAACCAAGTCATTCTGAGAATAGTGTATGCGGCGACCGA
GTTGCTCTTGCCCGGCGTCAATACGGGATAATACCGCGCCACATAGCAGAACTTTAAAAGTGCTCATCAT
TGGAAAACGTTCTTCGGGGCGAAAACTCTCAAGGATCTTACCGCTGTTGAGATCCAGTTCGATGTAACCC
ACTCGTGCACCCAACTGATCTTCAGCATCTTTTACTTTCACCAGCGTTTCTGGGTGAGCAAAAACAGGAA
GGCAAAATGCCGCAAAAAAGGGAATAAGGGCGACACGGAAATGTTGAATACTCATATTCTTCCTT
Features (pLannotate 1.2.2; 21 found; start..end, strand, type, name):
    119..143     -  CDS            KanR (fragment): aminoglycoside phosphotransferase; aph(3')-Ia; confers resistance to kanamycin
    254..842     +  rep_origin     ori: high-copy-number ColE1/pMB1/pBR322/pUC origin of replication
   1067..1084    +  terminator     rrnB T2 terminator (fragment): transcription terminator T2 from the E. coli rrnB gene
   1109..1128    -  CDS            lacZα (fragment): LacZα fragment of β-galactosidase; lacZ fragment
   1584..1600    +  protein_bind   lac operator: The lac repressor binds to the lac operator to inhibit transcription in E. coli. This inhibition can be relieved by adding lactose or isopropyl-β-D-thiogalactopyranoside (IPTG). lac repressor encoded by lacI
   1843..2146    +  enhancer       CMV enhancer: human cytomegalovirus immediate early enhancer
   2147..2350    +  promoter       CMV promoter: human cytomegalovirus (CMV) immediate early promoter
   2486..2529    +  intron         CMV intron (fragment): modified intron A from human cytomegalovirus
   2581..2599    +  promoter       SP6 promoter: promoter for bacteriophage SP6 RNA polymerase
   2603..2640    +  CDS            IgH signal sequence (fragment): signal sequence from the mouse immunoglobulin heavy chain variable region
   2701..4203    +  CDS            KIRREL1 (fragment): KIRR1_HUMAN - Also known as KIRREL, NEPH1. Experimental evidence at protein level: Swiss-Prot protein existence level 1. Plays a significant role in the normal development and function of the glomerular permeability. Signaling protein that needs the presence of TEC kinases to fully trans-activate the transcription factor AP-1 (By similarity). From Homo sapiens (Human).
   4213..4890    +  CDS            IGHG1 (fragment): IGHG1_HUMAN - Experimental evidence at protein level: Swiss-Prot protein existence level 1. Constant region of immunoglobulin heavy chains. Immunoglobulins, also known as antibodies, are membrane-bound or secreted glycoproteins produced by B lymphocytes. In the recognition phase of humoral immunity, the membrane-bound immunoglobulins serve as receptors which, upon binding of a specific antigen, trigger the clonal expansion and differentiation of B lymphocytes into immunoglobulins- secreting plasma cells. Secreted immunoglobulins mediate the effector phase of humoral immunity, which results in
   5105..5216    +  polyA_signal   bGH poly(A) signal: bovine growth hormone polyadenylation signal
   5217..5325    +  rep_origin     f1 ori (fragment): f1 bacteriophage origin of replication; arrow indicates direction of (+) strand synthesis
   5339..5668    +  promoter       SV40 promoter: SV40 enhancer and early promoter
   5716..5763    +  promoter       EM7 promoter: synthetic bacterial promoter&nbsp
   5782..6381    +  CDS            PuroR (fragment): puromycin N-acetyltransferase; pac from Streptomyces; confers resistance to puromycin
   6391..6516    +  CDS            ble (fragment): BLE_KLEPN - Experimental evidence at protein level: Swiss-Prot protein existence level 1. Binding protein with a strong affinity to the bleomycin family of antibiotics. Binds to CL990; an antimitotic-antibiotic compound. From Klebsiella pneumoniae.
   6511..6632    +  polyA_signal   SV40 poly(A) signal: SV40 polyadenylation signal
   6685..7545    -  CDS            AmpR: β-lactamase; bla; confers resistance to ampicillin, carbenicillin, and related antibiotics
   7548..89      -  promoter       AmpR promoter (fragment) (across the origin): bla
