[The description below was written by a language model from this plasmid's Addgene catalogue record and pLannotate feature annotations shown in this document.]
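Description:
pD649-HAsp-KIRREL1-Fc(DAPA)-AviTag-6xHis is a mammalian expression plasmid of about 7.6 kb built on the pD649 backbone, designed to produce the extracellular domain of the human immunoglobulin-superfamily cell-surface protein KIRREL1 (also called NEPH1 or KIRR1) as a secreted Fc fusion. It is maintained in E. coli at high copy through a ColE1/pUC-type origin and selected with ampicillin via the β-lactamase gene. The annotation also shows an SV40 early promoter/EM7 promoter cassette driving a puromycin N-acetyltransferase coding region followed by an SV40 poly(A) signal, which could in principle allow puromycin selection in mammalian cells, although the record does not comment on this use. Short kanamycin-resistance, lacZα, ble and f1 ori matches are only fragments and are presumably non-functional remnants.

The expression unit is driven by the CMV enhancer and immediate-early promoter, followed by a partial CMV intron A and an SP6 promoter, which can support in vitro transcription and serves as a sequencing primer site. The open reading frame begins with a secretion signal ("HAsp" in the name; annotated as a partial match to an immunoglobulin heavy chain signal sequence), then the KIRREL1 ectodomain cloned between preserved NotI and AscI sites, then a human IgG1 Fc region carrying the D265A and P329A (DAPA) substitutions, which are generally used to reduce Fc effector binding. The C-terminal AviTag (for site-specific biotinylation by BirA) and 6xHis tag (for metal-affinity purification) are listed in the catalogue but not separately annotated. A bGH poly(A) signal ends the transcript. The plasmid belongs to a collection made for mapping human IgSF extracellular protein–protein interactions. The depositor notes that some plasmids in the collection may carry an IS4-like transposase insertion upstream of the CMV promoter; none is annotated here.
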