Addgene plasmid #156876: pD649-HAsp-KIRREL1-Fc(DAPA)-AviTag-6xHis
Purpose: Mammalian expression of cell-surface protein extracellular domain fused to Fc(DAPA)-Avi-6xHis. Protein is secreted from cells.
Depositing lab: Chris Garcia. Depositing organization: Stanford University. Publication: A Human IgSF Cell-Surface Interactome Reveals a Complex Network of Protein-Protein Interactions. Wojtowicz WM, Vielmetter J, Fernandes RA, Siepe DH, Eastman CL, Chisholm GB, Cox S, Klock H, Anderson PW, Rue SM, Miller JJ, Glaser SM, Bragstad ML, Vance J, Lam AW, Lesley SA, Zinn K, Garcia KC. Cell. 2020 Aug 20;182(4):1027-1043.e17. doi: 10.1016/j.cell.2020.07.025. PubMed 32822567.
Backbone
  Vector backbone: pD649
  Backbone size w/o insert (bp): 6106
  Vector type: Mammalian Expression
Growth in bacteria
  Bacterial resistance: Ampicillin, 100 μg/mL
  Growth temperature: 37°C
  Growth strain: DH5alpha
  Copy number: High Copy
Gene/Insert
  Gene/Insert name: KIRREL1 (alt name: KIRR1)
  Species: H. sapiens (human)
  Insert size (bp): 1449
  Mutation: Fc region of human IgG contains D265A and P329A mutations (DAPA)
  Entrez Gene: KIRREL (a.k.a. RP11-444M10.2, NEPH1)
  Promoter: CMV/SP6
  Tag / fusion protein: Fc(DAPA)-AviTag-6xHis (C terminal on backbone)
  Cloning method: Restriction Enzyme; 5′ cloning site GCGGCCGC (not destroyed); 3′ cloning site GGCGCGCC (not destroyed)
  Sequencing primers: 5′ ATTTAGGTGACACTATAG; 3′ CACGTACCAGTTGAACTTCACC
Resource information
  A portion of this plasmid was derived from a plasmid made by: synthesis by ThermoFisher
Terms and licenses: Academic/Nonprofit Terms; Industry Terms: Not Available to Industry
Depositor comments: Some plasmids in this collection may have an IS4-like element ISVsa5 family transposase upstream of the CMV promoter.
How to cite: pD649-HAsp-KIRREL1-Fc(DAPA)-AviTag-6xHis was a gift from Chris Garcia (Addgene plasmid # 156876 ; http://n2t.net/addgene:156876 ; RRID:Addgene_156876)
