>Addgene plasmid #156876 | pD649-HAsp-KIRREL1-Fc(DAPA)-AviTag-6xHis | depositor partial sequence | sequence record 302862 | insert (extracellular domain)
CAGGGAACACAGACCAGATTTTCTCAAGAGCCCGCCGACCAGACAGTGGTGGCTGGACAAAGAGCTGTGC
TGCCTTGCGTGCTGCTGAACTACTCTGGCATCGTGCAGTGGACCAAGGACGGACTGGCTCTCGGAATGGG
ACAGGGACTGAAAGCCTGGCCTCGGTATAGAGTTGTGGGCTCTGCTGATGCCGGCCAGTACAACCTGGAA
ATCACCGATGCCGAGCTGAGCGACGATGCCTCCTATGAGTGTCAGGCCACAGAGGCCGCTCTGAGAAGTA
GAAGGGCCAAGCTGACCGTGCTGATCCCTCCTGAGGACACCAGAATCGATGGCGGCCCTGTGATTCTGCT
GCAGGCCGGAACACCTCACAACCTGACCTGCAGAGCCTTCAACGCCAAACCTGCCGCCACCATCATCTGG
TTCAGAGATGGCACACAGCAAGAGGGCGCCGTGGCCTCTACAGAGCTGCTGAAAGATGGCAAGAGAGAGA
CAACCGTCAGCCAGCTGCTGATCAACCCCACCGATCTGGACATCGGCCGGGTGTTCACCTGTCGGAGCAT
GAACGAGGCCATTCCTAGCGGCAAAGAAACCAGCATCGAGCTGGACGTGCACCATCCTCCAACCGTGACA
CTGTCCATCGAGCCCCAGACTGTGCAAGAGGGCGAGCGAGTTGTGTTTACCTGCCAAGCCACCGCCAATC
CTGAGATCCTGGGCTACAGATGGGCCAAAGGCGGCTTCCTGATTGAGGACGCCCACGAGAGCAGATACGA
GACAAACGTGGACTACAGCTTCTTCACCGAGCCTGTGTCCTGCGAGGTGCACAACAAAGTGGGCAGCACC
AACGTGTCCACACTGGTCAACGTGCACTTCGCCCCTAGAATCGTGGTGGACCCTAAGCCTACCACCACCG
ACATCGGCTCTGATGTGACCCTGACCTGTGTGTGGGTCGGAAACCCTCCTCTGACACTGACCTGGACCAA
GAAAGACAGCAACATGGTGCTGAGCAACAGCAATCAGCTGCTCCTGAAGTCTGTGACCCAGGCCGATGCC
GGCACCTACACATGTAGAGCCATCGTGCCAAGAATCGGCGTGGCCGAGAGAGAAGTGCCCCTGTACGTTA
ACGGCCCTCCTATCATCAGCAGCGAGGCCGTGCAGTATGCCGTTCGCGGAGATGGCGGAAAGGTGGAATG
CTTCATCGGCAGCACCCCTCCACCTGACAGAATTGCCTGGGCCTGGAAAGAAAACTTCCTGGAAGTGGGC
ACCCTGGAACGGTACACCGTGGAAAGAACAAACAGCGGCAGCGGCGTGCTGTCTACCCTGACCATCAACA
ACGTGATGGAAGCCGACTTTCAGACCCACTACAACTGCACCGCCTGGAACAGCTTTGGACCTGGCACAGC
CATCATTCAGCTGGAAGAACGCGAGGTGCTGCCTGTGGGCATCATTGCT
